Addgene plasmid #61331: pCri-8b
Purpose: Protein expression.
Depositing lab: F Xavier Gomis-Ruth. Depositing organization: Institut de Biologia Molecular de Barcelona (IBMB-CSIC). Publication: The pCri System: A Vector Collection for Recombinant Protein Expression and Purification. Goulas T, Cuppari A, Garcia-Castellanos R, Snipas S, Glockshuber R, Arolas JL, Gomis-Ruth FX. PLoS One. 2014 Nov 11;9(11):e112643. doi: 10.1371/journal.pone.0112643. eCollection 2014. PONE-D-14-36402 PubMed 25386923.
Backbone
  Vector backbone: pET
  Total vector size (bp): 6100
  Vector type: Bacterial Expression
Growth in bacteria
  Bacterial resistance: Kanamycin, 50 μg/mL
  Growth temperature: 37°C
  Growth strain: DH5alpha
  Copy number: Low Copy
Gene/Insert
  Gene/Insert name: Green fluorescent protein
  Tag / fusion protein: His-tag (N terminal on insert); His-tag (C terminal on insert)
Terms and licenses: Academic/Nonprofit Terms; Industry Terms: Not Available to Industry
How to cite: pCri-8b was a gift from F Xavier Gomis-Ruth (Addgene plasmid # 61331 ; http://n2t.net/addgene:61331 ; RRID:Addgene_61331)
