[The description below was written by a language model from this plasmid's Addgene catalogue record.]
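Description:
pCri-8b is a bacterial expression plasmid of about 6.1 kb built on a pET backbone and belonging to the pCri system, a collection of vectors assembled for recombinant protein expression and purification. It is selected with kanamycin and is recorded as a low-copy plasmid that is propagated in a standard cloning strain, DH5alpha. The catalogue entry does not list the promoter, origin of replication or other regulatory elements. pET-family vectors generally rely on a T7 promoter under lac operator control and therefore need a host that supplies T7 RNA polymerase for expression, but this arrangement is not confirmed in the record for this particular plasmid.

The recorded insert is green fluorescent protein, flanked by a His-tag at the N terminus and a second His-tag at the C terminus. Polyhistidine tags allow the expressed protein to be captured by immobilised metal affinity chromatography, and having one at each end gives flexibility in which terminus carries the purification handle. The record does not say which GFP variant is present or whether protease cleavage sites separate the tags from the insert. It also does not say whether GFP is meant as a fusion partner, an expression reporter, or a placeholder to be replaced by a gene of interest. No feature table accompanies the entry, so the precise layout of the cassette cannot be described. The stated purpose is simply protein expression, consistent with producing His-tagged recombinant protein in bacteria for subsequent purification.
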