>Addgene plasmid #61331 | pCri-8b | depositor partial sequence | sequence record 99661 | Cloning/Expression region
TTTTGTTTAACTTTAAGAAGGAGATATACCATGGGCAGCAGCCATCATCATCATCATCACAGCAGCGGCG
AAAACCTTTACTTCCAGGGCCATATGGCTAGCAAAGTGAGCAAGGGCGAGGAGCTGTTCACCGGGGTGGT
GCCCATCCTGGTCGAGCTGGACGGCGACGTAAACGGCCACAAGTTCAGCGTGTCCGGCGAGGGCGAGGGC
GATGCCACCTACGGCAAGCTGACCCTGAAGTTCATCTGCACCACCGGCAAGCTGCCCGTGCCCTGGCCCA
CCCTCGTGACCACCTTCGGCTACGGCCTGCAGTGCTTCGCCCGCTACCCCGACCACATGAAGCAGCACGA
CTTCTTCAAGTCCGCCATGCCCGAAGGCTACGTCCAGGAGCGCACCATCTTCTTCAAGGACGACGGCAAC
TACAAGACCCGCGCCGAGGTGAAGTTCGAGGGCGACACCCTGGTGAACCGCATCGAGCTGAAGGGCATCG
ACTTCAAGGAGGACGGCAACATCCTGGGGCACAAGCTGGAGTACAACTACAACAGCCACAACGTCTATAT
CATGGCCGACAAGCAGAAGAACGGCATCAAGGTGAACTTCAAGATCCGCCACAACATCGAGGACGGCAGC
GTGCAGCTCGCCGACCACTACCAGCAGAACACCCCCATCGGCGACGGCCCCGTGCTGCTGCCCGACAACC
ACTACCTGAGCACCCAGTCCGCCCTGAGCAAAGACCCCAACGAGAAGCGCGATCACATGGTCCTGCTGGA
GTTCGTGACCGCCGCCGGGATCACTCTCGGCATGGACGAGCTGTACAAGTAAGGTACCGGATCCGAATTC
GAGCTCCGTCGACAAGCTTGCGGCCGCACTCGAGCACCACCACCACCACCACTGAGATCCGGCTGCTAAC
AAAGCCCGAAAGGAAGCTGAGTTGGCTGCTGCCACCGCTGAGCAATAACTAGCATAACCCCTTGGGGCCT
CTAAACGGGTCTTGAGGGGTTTTTTGCTGAAAGGAGGAACTATATCCGGATTGGCGAATGGGACGCGCCC
TGTAGCGGCGCATTAA
