>Addgene plasmid #61331 | pCri-8b | addgene partial sequence | sequence record 101016 | EGFP-C 5'-CATGGTCCTGCTGGAGTTCGTG-3'
GTAAGGTACCGGATCCGAATTCGAGCTCCGTCGACAAGCTTGCGGCCGCACTCGAGCACCACCACCACCA
CCACTGAGATCCGGCTGCTAACAAAGCCCGAAAGGAAGCTGAGTTGGCTGCTGCCACCGCTGAGCAATAA
CTAGCATAACCCCTTGGGGCCTCTAAACGGGTCTTGAGGGGTTTTTTGCTGAAAGGAGGAACTATATCCG
GATTGGCGAATGGG
[124 nt withheld, positions 225-348]
C
[91 nt withheld, positions 350-440]
A
[49 nt withheld, positions 442-490]
CCTTTGACGTTGGAGTCCACGTTCTTT
[37 nt withheld, positions 518-554]
ACCCTATCTCGGTCTATTCTTTTGATTTATAAGGGATTTTGCCGATTTCGGCCTATTGGTTAAAAAATGA
GCTGATTTAACAAAAATTTAACGCGAATTTTAACAAAATATTAACGCTTACAATTTAGGTGGCACTTTTC
GGGGAAATGTGCGCGGAACCCCTATTTGTTTATTTTTCTAAATACATTCAAATATGTATCCGCTCATGAA
TTAATTCTTAG
