>Addgene plasmid #61331 | pCri-8b | addgene partial sequence | sequence record 101344 | EGFP-N 5'-CGTCGCCGTCCAGCTCGACCAG-3'
GCGACGGCGCGTGCAGGGCCAGACTGGAGGTGGCAACGCCAATCAGCAACGACTGTTTGCCCGCCAGTTG
TTGTGCCACGCGGTTGGGAATGTAATTCAGCTCCGCCATCGCCGCTTCCACTTTTTCCCGCGTTTTCGCA
GAAACGTGGCTGGCCTGGTTCACCACGCGGGAAACGGTCTGATAAGAGACACCGGCATACTCTGCGACAT
CGTATAACGTTACTGGTTTCACATTCACCACCCTGAATTGACTCTCTTCCGGGCGCTATCATGCCATACC
GCGAAAGGTTTTGCGCCATTCGATGGTGTCCGGGATCTCGACGCTCTCCCTTATGCGACTCCTGCATTAG
GAAGCAGCCCAGTAGTAGGTTGAGGCCGTTGAGCACCGCCGCCGCAAGGAATGGTGCATGCAAGGAGATG
GCGCCCAACAGTCCCCCGGCCACGGGGCCTGCCACCATACCCACGCCGAAACAAGCGCTCATGAGCCCGA
AGTGGCGAGCCCGATCTTCCCCATCGGTGATGTCGGCGATATAGGCGCCAGCAACCGCACCTGTGGCGCC
GGTGATGCCGGCCACGATGCGTCCGGCGTAGAGGATCGAGATCTCGATCCCGCGAAATTAATACGACTCA
CTATAGGGGAATTGTGAGCGGATAACAATTCCCCTCTAGAAATAATTTTGTTTAACTTTAAGAAGGAGAT
ATACCATGGGCAGCAGCCATCATCATCATCATCACAGCAGCGGCGAAAACCTTTACTTCCAGGGCCATAT
GGCTAGCAAAGTGAGC
